Addgene plasmid #139030: pXF89
Purpose: MosSCI SapTrap assembly: Cassette 2 for 4- or 5-cassette system
Depositing lab: Erik Griffin. Depositing organization: Dartmouth College and Medical School. Publication: SapTrap Assembly of Caenorhabditis elegans MosSCI Transgene Vectors. Fan X, Henau S, Feinstein J, Miller SI, Han B, Frokjaer-Jensen C, Griffin EE. G3 (Bethesda). 2019 Dec 17. pii: g3.119.400822. doi: 10.1534/g3.119.400822. PubMed 31848219.
Backbone
  Vector backbone: Zero blunt TOPO
  Backbone manufacturer: Thermo Fisher Scientific
  Backbone size w/o insert (bp): 3519
  Vector type: Worm Expression
Growth in bacteria
  Bacterial resistance: Kanamycin, 50 μg/mL
  Growth temperature: 37°C
  Growth strain: DH5alpha
  Copy number: High Copy
Gene/Insert
  Gene/Insert name: halotag (no STOP codon, PATC introns)
  Species: C. elegans (nematode)
  Cloning method: TOPO Cloning
Terms and licenses: Academic/Nonprofit Terms; Industry Terms: Not Available to Industry
How to cite: pXF89 was a gift from Erik Griffin (Addgene plasmid # 139030 ; http://n2t.net/addgene:139030 ; RRID:Addgene_139030)
