[The description below was written by a language model from this plasmid's Addgene catalogue record and pLannotate feature annotations shown in this document.]
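Description:
pXF89 is a donor plasmid for the SapTrap modular assembly system used to build Caenorhabditis elegans MosSCI (Mos1-mediated single-copy insertion) transgene vectors. It supplies the "cassette 2" module in the four- or five-cassette versions of that scheme. It is built in the Zero Blunt TOPO cloning backbone and is catalogued as a worm expression reagent, although the plasmid itself is a parts carrier rather than a finished expression construct. No C. elegans promoter or 3′ UTR is annotated in it, and these would presumably come from the other cassettes during assembly. It is maintained in E. coli at high copy from a ColE1/pUC-type origin and selected with kanamycin through the Tn5-derived NeoR/KanR gene. A BleoR (Sh ble) marker is also present on the backbone.

The insert is a HaloTag coding sequence lacking a stop codon and carrying PATC introns. HaloTag is an engineered haloalkane dehalogenase that covalently binds chloroalkane ligands, which explains why the automated annotation detects the insert as dhaA-type dehalogenase matches, lying on the reverse strand. The split of these matches into separate segments, and an insert larger than the coding sequence alone, fit a coding region interrupted by introns. PATC (periodic An/Tn cluster) introns are generally used in worm transgenes to counter germline silencing. The missing stop codon allows in-frame fusion to a downstream cassette, so the tag would sit upstream of whatever coding module follows. The insert lies between the backbone's SP6 and T7 promoters, within the lac promoter/operator and lacZα–ccdB region, whose disruption by the insert is the basis of the TOPO vector's positive selection. The SapI sites that SapTrap relies on are not annotated in the feature table.
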