Features (pLannotate 1.2.2; 16 found; start..end, strand, type, name):
      2..94      +  CDS            lacI (fragment): lac repressor; lacI; The lac repressor binds to the lac operator to inhibit transcription in E. coli. This inhibition can be relieved by adding lactose or isopropyl-β-D-thiogalactopyranoside (IPTG).
    107..128     +  protein_bind   CAP binding site: CAP binding activates transcription in the presence of cAMP. E. coli catabolite activator protein
    143..173     +  promoter       lac promoter: promoter for the E. coli lac operon
    181..197     +  protein_bind   lac operator: The lac repressor binds to the lac operator to inhibit transcription in E. coli. This inhibition can be relieved by adding lactose or isopropyl-β-D-thiogalactopyranoside (IPTG). lac repressor encoded by lacI
    239..257     +  promoter       SP6 promoter: promoter for bacteriophage SP6 RNA polymerase
    926..1033    -  CDS            dhaAF (fragment): DHAA_MYCSX - Experimental evidence at transcript level: Swiss-Prot protein existence level 2. Catalyzes hydrolytic cleavage of carbon-halogen bonds in halogenated aliphatic compounds, leading to the formation of the corresponding primary alcohols, halide ions and protons. Has a broad substrate specificity, which includes mono- and di-chlorinated and brominated alkanes. The highest activity was found with 1,2- dibromoethane, whereas low activity was measured with the analog 1,2- dichloroethane. From Mycobacterium sp. (strain GP1).
   1565..2911    -  CDS            dhaAF: DHAA_MYCSX - Experimental evidence at transcript level: Swiss-Prot protein existence level 2. Catalyzes hydrolytic cleavage of carbon-halogen bonds in halogenated aliphatic compounds, leading to the formation of the corresponding primary alcohols, halide ions and protons. Has a broad substrate specificity, which includes mono- and di-chlorinated and brominated alkanes. The highest activity was found with 1,2- dibromoethane, whereas low activity was measured with the analog 1,2- dichloroethane. From Mycobacterium sp. (strain GP1).
   3046..3064    -  promoter       T7 promoter: promoter for bacteriophage T7 RNA polymerase
   3067..3214    +  CDS            lacZα (fragment): LacZα fragment of β-galactosidase; lacZ fragment
   3224..3527    +  CDS            ccdB (fragment): CcdB, a bacterial toxin that poisons DNA gyrase; ccdB; Plasmids containing the ccdB gene cannot be propagated in standard E. coli strains.
   3575..3844    +  CDS            tnpA (fragment): TN5P_ECOLX - Also known as tnp. Experimental evidence at protein level: Swiss-Prot protein existence level 1. Mediates transposition of transposon Tn5 by a 'cut and paste' mechanism. First, the monomeric transposase binds the 19 bp inverted DNA repeats flanking the transposon. Then, dimerization of the DNA- bound transposase creates a synaptic DNA complex. After nicking of the first DNA strand, excision of the transposon proceeds through a series of intermediates. The transposase then mediates the insertion of the transposon at a new site by strand transfer. The activity of the wild- type tran
   3876..4670    +  CDS            NeoR/KanR: aminoglycoside phosphotransferase from Tn5; aph(3')-II (or nptII); confers resistance to neomycin, kanamycin, and G418 (Geneticin®)
   4691..4741    -  misc_feature   bom (fragment): basis of mobility region from pBR322
   4768..4856    +  promoter       AmpR promoter (fragment): bla
   4876..5250    +  CDS            BleoR: antibiotic-binding protein; Sh ble from Streptoalloteichus hindustanus; confers resistance to bleomycin, phleomycin, and Zeocin™
   5388..5976    +  rep_origin     ori: high-copy-number ColE1/pMB1/pBR322/pUC origin of replication
>Addgene plasmid #139030 | pXF89 | addgene full sequence | sequence record 273953 | Addgene NGS Result
AGCGCCCAATACGCAAACCGCCTCTCCCCGCGCGTTGGCCGATTCATTAATGCAGCTGGCACGACAGGTT
TCCCGACTGGAAAGCGGGCAGTGAGCGCAACGCAATTAATGTGAGTTAGCTCACTCATTAGGCACCCCAG
GCTTTACACTTTATGCTTCCGGCTCGTATGTTGTGTGGAATTGTGAGCGGATAACAATTTCACACAGGAA
ACAGCTATGACCATGATTACGCCAAGCTATTTAGGTGACACTATAGAATACTCAAGCTATGCATCAAGCT
TGGTACCGAGCTCGGATCCACTAGTAACGGCCGCCAGTGTGCTGGAATTCGCCCTTGCAGCTCTTCGACC
GCCGCTTCCTCCGGAGATCTCGAGGGTGGAGAGCCAACGGGCGATCTCGGAACCGATGAGGTCTGAAAAA
TTCTTTTTTTATTGATTTTTAGCATTGAAAACATGAATTTCAGTTAAAAATCTTTTTGAAAAATGGAAAT
ATACTGGAAAACGGTCCCGAAAATTGGGGAAAGATTTTTAGAACACATAATGTGAATAAAAAGCTGGAAT
TTTAAATTTTTCAACCAAAATTTAGAAAAAGTATGAAACAATACTTTTTCATAATTTTATTTTTTAATTT
ACACTTTACACAATTTAAACATATTTTTTTAATTTTTAGAAACATTTTTTGCATTGAAAAATGTACCTTT
TCAAACAAATATACATTTTTCAATATTTTAATTTTTTTTACTTTCATTTTTTGTGTAATTAAAAGCATCT
TAAATTTTTTTTTGCATTTTTTTAAACCTTTTTTTTACTGTTTTGGAAACATTCTTAGGCGCTTTTTTTG
TTAATTTTACATTTAAAAATGCTCTTAAATATTTTTATTCCATTTTTCAGTTCTTAAACTTTTTTTCAAA
ATCTATGAACTTACCTGGGTTGTCCTCTTGGAGGAGGTTGAGTCCTGGTCCGATGTCGACGGCCTTGCAG
TTTGGGAGGGACTTGGCGAGACGGGCGGCCTCGGCTGGTGGGATGAGGACTCCTGAAAATTACGGAACCG
TATTTTTTACGCAAAAAACCGCAAATTTTCGAATTTTAGTATCGTTTTTCGTAATATACAATTTGATTTG
TTTCTCTTTATAAATAAAATTACAAAGAATTGCAGGTTTGAAAAAAACACGACTTTTTTAATTAAAATTT
TCTGTTACATTTTTCAAATTTTTTTTTGCTTTTTTTTTTTGCAATTTAACATTTAAAAACTGTCTCTAAA
CATATTCTTACAACATTTTTTAAATTTGTTTAAACATTAAATATTTTTTGCATTAAAAAACTTTGCATTT
TTTCAAACTTTTTGAATTTTTAAATGTTTATTTTGTTCAATTTTTTAGAAATTTTATTTTTATTCTAAGC
ATTTTTGAAAACATTTTTTTGCGTTTTTTTTTTAATTTTACAAACTACAAATTAGTACAGTTTTCGGATT
TTGTCCCAAAATATTTAAAAATTGATGCGTTTTTTAAAAAGAAAATAAATGAAAATTAGACTACAAACTG
CACTTTTCAAAAAAAGAACTTACCTGGGGTTCCCCAGAAGAGGAGCTTTGGGACTGGGGATTGGTGGAGC
CAGTCCATGTACTCCTCGACGAGGGCGACGATGTTGGCTGGCTCTCCGGCGATTGGGAGCTCGTTTGGGA
AACGCCAGAGTGGCTCACGGTCGACTGGGTTGAGGAATGGCTCACGGTAGTGGTCCATCTCGACCTCGGT
GAGTGGACGGACGACTCCCATTGGGAGGGTTCCCTCGATGAAGACGTTTTGGTCGATGATGAGCTTACGT
CCGACGTCGGTGGTACGGAAGGCTTGGAATGTCTCACGGGCGAACTCTGAAAATGTTAAATTTGTAGTTA
TTGTAGTTATTAGATTCAAAAAAAGTAATTGTATAAATGTTTTGGTCCAAAATTTACAAGTTTTGTGAAT
TTTCTAGTTGAAAATTGAAAATTTGAAAATTACATTTAAAAAATTGTGTATTTCTCAAAACTTTTTTGTA
TGAAATTTTTTCTCAAATAATGACTTTTGGGGCTAAAAAGCATGAAAATTCACAATTTTAAGGGAAAAAA
TCGTATGAAAATTGTTTTTTTTTCTGGATTTTTTGAAGAAACTTCACAAAAAATTTAGGCGGTAGGCAGG
CAGGTAGACATAACTTACCTGGCCACTCGTCCCAGGTTGGGATTGGACGGATGAACTCCATGAAGGCGAT
TCCCTTGACACGCTCTGGGTTACGCTTGGCCCAGTGGAATCCGAGAGCCGATCCCCAGTCGTGGATGACG
AGGACGACCTCCTCGAGTCCGAGGGCCTCGATGAAGGCGTCCATGAAACGGACGTGGTCGTCGAAGAAGT
ATCCGAGGTCTGGCTTGTCGGACTTTCCCATTCCGATGAGGTCTGAAAATCTATTTGAAAAATTTACGAG
GAAATTGTTTTTTGTACTAAATTTTCAGGAAAATCTACAATTTGAGCCGAAAAGGTGAAATTTTATTTAA
AAACTGCAAAATTTGGGGTTAAAATCTGGCAATTCTGAAGAAAATTCGCTTAAAAACGCGATTTCAACGT
AGTTTTTGATTTTTTTTTTTTTTGTTTTACAGCGTGAAATAATGAATATTCAACAATTTTTGGTGAAAAT
CCCGCGAAAAATTCAATTTTTCAAGTAAAATCTCGGTTTTTTCCTTCTTTCCCATAAGAAAACTTACCTG
GGGCGATGCAACGGTGGGTTGGGGCGACGTGTGGGATGATGTTACGCCAGACGTAGGAGGAGGTTGGGTT
TCCGTGGAGGAAGAGGACTGGGGTTCCGTCACGTGGTCCGACGTCGACGTAGTGCATACGCTCTCCGAGG
ACCTCGACGTAGTGTGGGTCGAATGGGAATCCGGTTCCGATCTTAAAATTAATTTTTAAACAGAGCAACA
AAAACTAAGTGTTACCTCGGCCATCGAAGAGCTGCAAGGGCGAATTCTGCAGATATCCATCACACTGGCG
GCCGCTCGAGCATGCATCTAGAGGGCCCAATTCGCCCTATAGTGAGTCGTATTACAATTCACTGGCCGTC
GTTTTACAACGTCGTGACTGGGAAAACCCTGGCGTTACCCAACTTAATCGCCTTGCAGCACATCCCCCTT
TCGCCAGCTGGCGTAATAGCGAAGAGGCCCGCACCGATCGCCCTTCCCAACAGTTGCGCAGCCTATACGT
ACGGCAGTTTAAGGTTTACACCTATAAAAGAGAGAGCCGTTATCGTCTGTTTGTGGATGTACAGAGTGAT
ATTATTGACACGCCGGGGCGACGGATGGTGATCCCCCTGGCCAGTGCACGTCTGCTGTCAGATAAAGTCT
CCCGTGAACTTTACCCGGTGGTGCATATCGGGGATGAAAGCTGGCGCATGATGACCACCGATATGGCCAG
TGTGCCGGTCTCCGTTATCGGGGAAGAAGTGGCTGATCTCAGCCACCGCGAAAATGACATCAAAAACGCC
ATTAACCTGATGTTCTGGGGAATATAAATGTCAGGCATGAGATTATCAAAAAGGATCTTCACCTAGATCC
TTTTCACGTAGAAAGCCAGTCCGCAGAAACGGTGCTGACCCCGGATGAATGTCAGCTACTGGGCTATCTG
GACAAGGGAAAACGCAAGCGCAAAGAGAAAGCAGGTAGCTTGCAGTGGGCTTACATGGCGATAGCTAGAC
TGGGCGGTTTTATGGACAGCAAGCGAACCGGAATTGCCAGCTGGGGCGCCCTCTGGTAAGGTTGGGAAGC
CCTGCAAAGTAAACTGGATGGCTTTCTTGCCGCCAAGGATCTGATGGCGCAGGGGATCAAGCTCTGATCA
AGAGACAGGATGAGGATCGTTTCGCATGATTGAACAAGATGGATTGCACGCAGGTTCTCCGGCCGCTTGG
GTGGAGAGGCTATTCGGCTATGACTGGGCACAACAGACAATCGGCTGCTCTGATGCCGCCGTGTTCCGGC
TGTCAGCGCAGGGGCGCCCGGTTCTTTTTGTCAAGACCGACCTGTCCGGTGCCCTGAATGAACTGCAAGA
CGAGGCAGCGCGGCTATCGTGGCTGGCCACGACGGGCGTTCCTTGCGCAGCTGTGCTCGACGTTGTCACT
GAAGCGGGAAGGGACTGGCTGCTATTGGGCGAAGTGCCGGGGCAGGATCTCCTGTCATCTCACCTTGCTC
CTGCCGAGAAAGTATCCATCATGGCTGATGCAATGCGGCGGCTGCATACGCTTGATCCGGCTACCTGCCC
ATTCGACCACCAAGCGAAACATCGCATCGAGCGAGCACGTACTCGGATGGAAGCCGGTCTTGTCGATCAG
GATGATCTGGACGAAGAGCATCAGGGGCTCGCGCCAGCCGAACTGTTCGCCAGGCTCAAGGCGAGCATGC
CCGACGGCGAGGATCTCGTCGTGACCCATGGCGATGCCTGCTTGCCGAATATCATGGTGGAAAATGGCCG
CTTTTCTGGATTCATCGACTGTGGCCGGCTGGGTGTGGCGGACCGCTATCAGGACATAGCGTTGGCTACC
CGTGATATTGCTGAAGAGCTTGGCGGCGAATGGGCTGACCGCTTCCTCGTGCTTTACGGTATCGCCGCTC
CCGATTCGCAGCGCATCGCCTTCTATCGCCTTCTTGACGAGTTCTTCTGAATTATTAACGCTTACAATTT
CCTGATGCGGTATTTTCTCCTTACGCATCTGTGCGGTATTTCACACCGCATCAGGTGGCACTTTTCGGGG
AAATGTGCGCGGAACCCCTATTTGTTTATTTTTCTAAATACATTCAAATATGTATCCGCTCATGAGACAA
TAACCCTGATAAATGCTTCAATAATAGCACGTGAGGAGGGCCACCATGGCCAAGTTGACCAGTGCCGTTC
CGGTGCTCACCGCGCGCGACGTCGCCGGAGCGGTCGAGTTCTGGACCGACCGGCTCGGGTTCTCCCGGGA
CTTCGTGGAGGACGACTTCGCCGGTGTGGTCCGGGACGACGTGACCCTGTTCATCAGCGCGGTCCAGGAC
CAGGTGGTGCCGGACAACACCCTGGCCTGGGTGTGGGTGCGCGGCCTGGACGAGCTGTACGCCGAGTGGT
CGGAGGTCGTGTCCACGAACTTCCGGGACGCCTCCGGGCCGGCCATGACCGAGATCGGCGAGCAGCCGTG
GGGGCGGGAGTTCGCCCTGCGCGACCCGGCCGGCAACTGCGTGCACTTCGTGGCCGAGGAGCAGGACTGA
CACGTGCTAAAACTTCATTTTTAATTTAAAAGGATCTAGGTGAAGATCCTTTTTGATAATCTCATGACCA
AAATCCCTTAACGTGAGTTTTCGTTCCACTGAGCGTCAGACCCCGTAGAAAAGATCAAAGGATCTTCTTG
AGATCCTTTTTTTCTGCGCGTAATCTGCTGCTTGCAAACAAAAAAACCACCGCTACCAGCGGTGGTTTGT
TTGCCGGATCAAGAGCTACCAACTCTTTTTCCGAAGGTAACTGGCTTCAGCAGAGCGCAGATACCAAATA
CTGTTCTTCTAGTGTAGCCGTAGTTAGGCCACCACTTCAAGAACTCTGTAGCACCGCCTACATACCTCGC
TCTGCTAATCCTGTTACCAGTGGCTGCTGCCAGTGGCGATAAGTCGTGTCTTACCGGGTTGGACTCAAGA
CGATAGTTACCGGATAAGGCGCAGCGGTCGGGCTGAACGGGGGGTTCGTGCACACAGCCCAGCTTGGAGC
GAACGACCTACACCGAACTGAGATACCTACAGCGTGAGCTATGAGAAAGCGCCACGCTTCCCGAAGGGAG
AAAGGCGGACAGGTATCCGGTAAGCGGCAGGGTCGGAACAGGAGAGCGCACGAGGGAGCTTCCAGGGGGA
AACGCCTGGTATCTTTATAGTCCTGTCGGGTTTCGCCACCTCTGACTTGAGCGTCGATTTTTGTGATGCT
CGTCAGGGGGGCGGAGCCTATGGAAAAACGCCAGCAACGCGGCCTTTTTACGGTTCCTGGCCTTTTGCTG
GCCTTTTGCTCACATGTTCTTTCCTGCGTTATCCCCTGATTCTGTGGATAACCGTATTACCGCCTTTGAG
TGAGCTGATACCGCTCGCCGCAGCCGAACGACCGAGCGCAGCGAGTCAGTGAGCGAGGAAGCGGAAG
