>Addgene plasmid #139030 | pXF89 | depositor partial sequence | sequence record 268985 | halotag with 2 SapI sites
GCAGCTCTTCGATGGCCGAGGTAACACTTAGTTTTTGTTGCTCTGTTTAAAAATTAATTTTAAGATCGGA
ACCGGATTCCCATTCGACCCACACTACGTCGAGGTCCTCGGAGAGCGTATGCACTACGTCGACGTCGGAC
CACGTGACGGAACCCCAGTCCTCTTCCTCCACGGAAACCCAACCTCCTCCTACGTCTGGCGTAACATCAT
CCCACACGTCGCCCCAACCCACCGTTGCATCGCCCCAGGTAAGTTTTCTTATGGGAAAGAAGGAAAAAAC
CGAGATTTTACTTGAAAAATTGAATTTTTCGCGGGATTTTCACCAAAAATTGTTGAATATTCATTATTTC
ACGCTGTAAAACAAAAAAAAAAAAAATCAAAAACTACGTTGAAATCGCGTTTTTAAGCGAATTTTCTTCA
GAATTGCCAGATTTTAACCCCAAATTTTGCAGTTTTTAAATAAAATTTCACCTTTTCGGCTCAAATTGTA
GATTTTCCTGAAAATTTAGTACAAAAAACAATTTCCTCGTAAATTTTTCAAATAGATTTTCAGACCTCAT
CGGAATGGGAAAGTCCGACAAGCCAGACCTCGGATACTTCTTCGACGACCACGTCCGTTTCATGGACGCC
TTCATCGAGGCCCTCGGACTCGAGGAGGTCGTCCTCGTCATCCACGACTGGGGATCGGCTCTCGGATTCC
ACTGGGCCAAGCGTAACCCAGAGCGTGTCAAGGGAATCGCCTTCATGGAGTTCATCCGTCCAATCCCAAC
CTGGGACGAGTGGCCAGGTAAGTTATGTCTACCTGCCTGCCTACCGCCTAAATTTTTTGTGAAGTTTCTT
CAAAAAATCCAGAAAAAAAAACAATTTTCATACGATTTTTTCCCTTAAAATTGTGAATTTTCATGCTTTT
TAGCCCCAAAAGTCATTATTTGAGAAAAAATTTCATACAAAAAAGTTTTGAGAAATACACAATTTTTTAA
ATGTAATTTTCAAATTTTCAATTTTCAACTAGAAAATTCACAAAACTTGTAAATTTTGGACCAAAACATT
TATACAATTACTTTTTTTGAATCTAATAACTACAATAACTACAAATTTAACATTTTCAGAGTTCGCCCGT
GAGACATTCCAAGCCTTCCGTACCACCGACGTCGGACGTAAGCTCATCATCGACCAAAACGTCTTCATCG
AGGGAACCCTCCCAATGGGAGTCGTCCGTCCACTCACCGAGGTCGAGATGGACCACTACCGTGAGCCATT
CCTCAACCCAGTCGACCGTGAGCCACTCTGGCGTTTCCCAAACGAGCTCCCAATCGCCGGAGAGCCAGCC
AACATCGTCGCCCTCGTCGAGGAGTACATGGACTGGCTCCACCAATCCCCAGTCCCAAAGCTCCTCTTCT
GGGGAACCCCAGGTAAGTTCTTTTTTTGAAAAGTGCAGTTTGTAGTCTAATTTTCATTTATTTTCTTTTT
AAAAAACGCATCAATTTTTAAATATTTTGGGACAAAATCCGAAAACTGTACTAATTTGTAGTTTGTAAAA
TTAAAAAAAAAACGCAAAAAAATGTTTTCAAAAATGCTTAGAATAAAAATAAAATTTCTAAAAAATTGAA
CAAAATAAACATTTAAAAATTCAAAAAGTTTGAAAAAATGCAAAGTTTTTTAATGCAAAAAATATTTAAT
GTTTAAACAAATTTAAAAAATGTTGTAAGAATATGTTTAGAGACAGTTTTTAAATGTTAAATTGCAAAAA
AAAAAAAGCAAAAAAAAATTTGAAAAATGTAACAGAAAATTTTAATTAAAAAAGTCGTGTTTTTTTCAAA
CCTGCAATTCTTTGTAATTTTATTTATAAAGAGAAACAAATCAAATTGTATATTACGAAAAACGATACTA
AAATTCGAAAATTTGCGGTTTTTTGCGTAAAAAATACGGTTCCGTAATTTTCAGGAGTCCTCATCCCACC
AGCCGAGGCCGCCCGTCTCGCCAAGTCCCTCCCAAACTGCAAGGCCGTCGACATCGGACCAGGACTCAAC
CTCCTCCAAGAGGACAACCCAGGTAAGTTCATAGATTTTGAAAAAAAGTTTAAGAACTGAAAAATGGAAT
AAAAATATTTAAGAGCATTTTTAAATGTAAAATTAACAAAAAAAGCGCCTAAGAATGTTTCCAAAACAGT
AAAAAAAAGGTTTAAAAAAATGCAAAAAAAAATTTAAGATGCTTTTAATTACACAAAAAATGAAAGTAAA
AAAAATTAAAATATTGAAAAATGTATATTTGTTTGAAAAGGTACATTTTTCAATGCAAAAAATGTTTCTA
AAAATTAAAAAAATATGTTTAAATTGTGTAAAGTGTAAATTAAAAAATAAAATTATGAAAAAGTATTGTT
TCATACTTTTTCTAAATTTTGGTTGAAAAATTTAAAATTCCAGCTTTTTATTCACATTATGTGTTCTAAA
AATCTTTCCCCAATTTTCGGGACCGTTTTCCAGTATATTTCCATTTTTCAAAAAGATTTTTAACTGAAAT
TCATGTTTTCAATGCTAAAAATCAATAAAAAAAGAATTTTTCAGACCTCATCGGTTCCGAGATCGCCCGT
TGGCTCTCCACCCTCGAGATCTCCGGAGGAAGCGGCGGTCGAAGAGCTGC
